>Addgene plasmid #214073 | LRTX_ctrl | addgene full sequence | sequence record 423950 | Addgene NGS Result
TTGAGATCCTTTTTTTCTGCGCGTAATCTGCTGCTTGCAAACAAAAAAACCACCGCTACCAGCGGTGGTT
TGTTTGCCGGATCAAGAGCTACCAACTCTTTTTCCGAAGGTAACTGGCTTCAGCAGAGCGCAGATACCAA
ATACTGTTCTTCTAGTGTAGCCGTAGTTAGGCCACCACTTCAAGAACTCTGTAGCACCGCCTACATACCT
CGCTCTGCTAATCCTGTTACCAGTGGCTGCTGCCAGTGGCGATAAGTCGTGTCTTACCGGGTTGGACTCA
AGACGATAGTTACCGGATAAGGCGCAGCGGTCGGGCTGAACGGGGGGTTCGTGCACACAGCCCAGCTTGG
AGCGAACGACCTACACCGAACTGAGATACCTACAGCGTGAGCTATGAGAAAGCGCCACGCTTCCCGAAGG
GAGAAAGGCGGACAGGTATCCGGTAAGCGGCAGGGTCGGAACAGGAGAGCGCACGAGGGAGCTTCCAGGG
GGAAACGCCTGGTATCTTTATAGTCCTGTCGGGTTTCGCCACCTCTGACTTGAGCGTCGATTTTTGTGAT
GCTCGTCAGGGGGGCGGAGCCTATGGAAAAACGCCAGCAACGCGGCCTTTTTACGGTTCCTGGCCTTTTG
CTGGCCTTTTGCTCACATGTTCTTTCCTGCGTTATCCCCTGATTCTGTGGATAACCGTATTACCGCCTTT
GAGTGAGCTGATACCGCTCGCCGCAGCCGAACGACCGAGCGCAGCGAGTCAGTGAGCGAGGAAGCGGAAG
AGCGCCCAATACGCAAACCGCCTCTCCCCGCGCGTTGGCCGATTCATTAATGCAGCTGGCACGACAGGTT
TCCCGACTGGAAAGCGGGCAGTGAGCGCAACGCAATTAATGTGAGTTAGCTCACTCATTAGGCACCCCAG
GCTTTACACTTTATGCTTCCGGCTCGTATGTTGTGTGGAATTGTGAGCGGATAACAATTTCACACAGGAA
ACAGCTATGACCATGATTACGCCAAGCGCGCAATTAACCCTCACTAAAGGGAACAAAAGCTGGGTACCTA
AGATACATTGATGAGTTTGGACAAACCACAACTAGAATGCAGTGAAAAAAATGCTTTATTTGTGAAATTT
GTGATGCTATTGCTTTATTTGTAACCATTATAAGCTGCAATAAACAAGTTGACGGTATCGTAATAACTTC
GTATAGCATACATTATACGAAGTTATATGGATCCATATGCTAGCTCGACGCTCAGGTCGAGGGATCTTCA
TAAGAGAAGAGGGACAGCTATGACTGGGAGTAAGGAATGGACAGCAGGGGGCTGTTTCATATACTGATGA
CCTCTTTATAGCCACCTTTGTTCATGGCAGCCAGCATATGGCATATGTTGCCAAACTCTAAACCAAATAC
TCATTCTGATGTTTTAAATGATTTGCCCTCCCATATGTCCTTCCGAGTGAGAGACACAAAAAATTCCAAC
ACACTATTGCAATGAAAATAAATTTCCTTTATTAGCCAGAAGTCAGATGCTCAAGGGGCTTCATGATGTC
CCCATAATTTTTGGCAGAGGGAAAAAGATCTCAGTGGTATTTGTGAGCCAGGGCATTGGCCACACCAGCC
ACCACCTTCTGATAGGCAGCCTGCACCTGAGTGTTTATTGTTCATTTTTGAGAACTCGCTCAACGAACGA
TTTGATATATTTTCCCATTTCATCAGGTGCATCTTCTTGCGAAAAATGAAGACCTTTTACTTTGACAAAT
TCAGTATTAGGAAACTTCTTGGCACCTTCAACAATAGCATTGGAAAAGAATCCTGGGTCCGATTCAATAA
ACATTTTTGGTAAATCATCACTTGCACGTAGATAAGCATTATAATTCCTAACAATTTGTACAACGTCAGG
TTTACCACCTTTTACTAACGGGATTTCACGAGGCCATGATAATGTTGGACGACGAACTTCACCTTTCTCT
TTGAATGGTTCAAGATATGCTGCAAATTCTTCTGGTTCTAACTTTCTCATGATTTTTGATGGCAACATGG
TTTCCACGAAGAAGTTATTCTCCAAAACCATTTTTTCTCCTTCTTCAGATTTGATCAACGCAATATCTTC
TTCAATATCAGGCCATTCATCCCATGATTCAATCACATCTACTACACTTTCAGCGTGAACTATTGCTTTG
ATCTTATCTTGATGCTCATAGCTATAATGAAATGCCAAACAAGCACCCCAATCATGGCCGACAAAAATGA
TCTTCTTTGGTAAATTAAGAAGTTCAAACCATGCAGTAAGATATTTGTAATGATCAAGTAACCTATAAGA
ACCATTACCAGATTTGCCTGATTTGCCCATACCAATAAGGTCTGGTATAATACACCGCGCTACTGGCTCA
ATATGTGGCACAACATGTCGCCATAAATAAGAAGAGGCCGCGTTACCATGTAAAAAAATAACAGCATTTT
CTGCATGTTTTTCTGAATCATAATAATTAATAAATGAATCAAGAACATTCATTTGTTTACATCTGGCCCA
CCACTGCGGACCAGTTATCATCCGTTTCCTTTGTTCTGGATCATAAACTTTCGAAGTGTGGTGATGGTGA
TGATGATCCACCATGGTGGCGGTGGCGACCACGATCCTCATCCTGTCTCTGCGATCTGACGGTTCACTAA
ACGAGCTCTGCTTATATAGGCCTCCCACCGTACACGCCACCTCGACATACTCAGTAGTTATTAATAGTAA
TCAATTACGGGGTCATTAGTTCATAGCGAGGCTGCAGTCTACCGCGTTACATAACTTACGGTAAATGGCC
CGCCTGGCTGACCGCCCAACGACCCCCGCCCATTGACGTCAATAATGACGTATGTTCCCATAGTAACGCC
AATAGGGACTTTCCATTGACGTCAATGGGTGGAGTATTTACGGTAAACTGCCCACTTGGCAGTACATCAA
GTGTATCATATGCCAAGTACGCCCCCTATTGACGTCAATGACGGTAAATGGCCCGCCTGGCATTATGCCC
AGTACATGACCTTATGGGACTTTCCTACTTGGCAGTACATCTACGTATTAGTCATCGCTATTACCATGGT
GATGCGGTTTTGGCAGTACATCAATGGGCGTGGATAGCGGTTTGACTCACGGGGATTTCCAAGTCTCCAC
CCCATTGACGTCAATGGGAGTTTGTTTTGGCACCAAAATCAACGGGACTTTCCAAAATGTCGTAACAACT
CCGCCCCATTGACGCAAATGGGCGGTAGGCGTGTACGGTGGGAGGTCTATATAAGCAGAGCTGGTTTAGT
GAACCGTCAGATACCGGTCGCCACCGCCACCATGGAACAAAAGCTGATTTCTGAAGAAGACTTGGAAGAC
GCCAAAAACATAAAGAAAGGCCCGGCGCCATTCTATCCGCTGGAAGATGGAACCGCTGGAGAGCAACTGC
ATAAGGCTATGAAGAGATACGCCCTGGTTCCTGGAATAATTGCTTTTACAGATGCACATATCGAGGTGGA
CATCACTTACGCTGAGTACTTCGAAATGTCCGTTCGGTTGGCAGAAGCTATGAAACGATATGGGCTGAAT
ACAAATCACAGAATCGTCGTATGCAGTGAAAACTCTCTTCAATTCTTTATGCCGGTGTTGGGCGCGTTAT
TTATCGGAGTTGCAGTTGCGCCCGCGAACGACATTTATAATGAACGTGAATTGCTCAACAGTATGGGCAT
TTCGCAGCCTACCGTGGTGTTCGTTTCCAAAAAGGGGTTGCAAAAAATTTTGAACGTGCAAAAAAAGCTC
CCAATCATCCAAAAAATTATTATCATGGATTCTAAAACGGATTACCAGGGATTTCAGTCGATGTACACGT
TCGTCACATCTCATCTACCTCCCGGTTTTAATGAATACGATTTTGTGCCAGAGTCCTTCGATAGGGACAA
GATAATTGCACTGATCATGAACTCCTCTGGATCTACTGGTCTGCCTAAAGGTGTCGCTCTGCCTCATAGA
ACTGCCTGCGTGAGATTCTCGCATGCCAGAGATCCTATTTTTGGCAATCAAATCATTCCGGATACTGCGA
TTTTAAGTGTTGTTCCATTCCATCACGGTTTTGGAATGTTTACTACACTCGGATATTTGATATGTGGATT
TCGAGTCGTCTTAATGTATAGATTTGAAGAAGAGCTGTTTCTGAGGAGCCTTCAGGATTACAAGATTCAA
AGTGCGCTGCTGGTGCCAACCCTATTCTCCTTCTTCGCCAAAAGCACTCTGATTGACAAATACGATTTAT
CTAATTTACACGAAATTGCTTCTGGTGGCGCTCCCCTCTCTAAGGAAGTCGGGGAAGCGGTTGCCAAGAG
GTTCCATCTGCCAGGTATCAGGCAAGGATATGGGCTCACTGAGACTACATCAGCTATTCTGATTACACCC
GAGGGGGATGATAAACCGGGCGCGGTCGGTAAAGTTGTTCCATTTTTTGAAGCGAAGGTTGTGGATCTGG
ATACCGGGAAAACGCTGGGCGTTAATCAAAGAGGCGAACTGTGTGTGAGAGGTCCTATGATTATGTCCGG
TTATGTAAACAATCCGGAAGCGACCAACGCCTTGATTGACAAGGATGGATGGCTACATTCTGGAGACATA
GCTTACTGGGACGAAGACGAACACTTCTTCATCGTTGACCGCCTGAAGTCTCTGATTAAGTACAAAGGCT
ATCAGGTGGCTCCCGCTGAATTGGAATCCATCTTGCTCCAACACCCCAACATCTTCGACGCAGGTGTCGC
AGGTCTTCCCGACGATGACGCCGGTGAACTTCCCGCCGCCGTTGTTGTTTTGGAGCACGGAAAGACGATG
ACGGAAAAAGAGATCGTGGATTACGTCGCCAGTCAAGTAACAACCGCGAAAAAGTTGCGCGGAGGAGTTG
TGTTTGTGGACGAAGTACCGAAAGGTCTTACCGGAAAACTCGACGCAAGAAAAATCAGAGAGATCCTCAT
AAAGGCCAAGAAGGGCGGAAAGATCGCCGTGCTCGAGGGTGGTTCTGGTGGTTCTGCCTAAGGTGGTTCT
GGTGGTTCTGAATTAATTGTTGTTGTTAACTTGTTTATTGCAGCTTATAATGGTTACAAATAAAGCAATA
GCATCACAAATTTCACAAATAAAGCATTTTTTTCACTGCATTCTAGTTGTGGTTTGTCCAAACTCATCAA
TGTATCTTAACGCGAAACTAGTGCTATTGTCTTCCCAATCCTCCCCCTTGCTGTCCTGCCCCACCCCACC
CCCCAGAATAGAATGACACCTACTCAGACAATGCGATGCAATTTCCTCATTTTATTAGGAAAGGACAGTG
GGAGTGGCACCTTCCAGGGTCAAGGAAGGCACGGGGGAGGGGCAAACAACAGATGGCTGGCAACTAGAAG
GCACAGTCGAGGCTGATCAGCGAGCTCTAGAGTCGGTGGGCCTCGGGGGCGGGTGCGGGGTCGGCGGGGC
CGCCCCGGGTGGCTTCGGTCGGAGCCATGGGGTCGTGCGCTCCTTTCGGTCGGGCGCTGCGGGTCGTGGG
GCGGGCGTCAGGCACCGGGCTTGCGGGTCATGCACCAGGTGCGCGGTCCTTCGGGCACCTCGACGTCGGC
GGTGACGGTGAAGCCGAGCCGCTCGTAGAAGGGGAGGTTGCGGGGCGCGGAGGTCTCCAGGAAGGCGGGC
ACCCCGGCGCGCTCGGCCGCCTCCACTCCGGGGAGCACGACGGCGCTGCCCAGACCCTTGCCCTGGTGGT
CGGGCGACACGCCGACGGTGGCCAGGAACCACGCGGGCTCCTTGGGCCGGTGCGGCGCCAGGAGGCCTTC
CATCTGTTGCTGCGCGGCCAGCCGGGAACCGCTCAACTCGGCCATGCGCGGGCCGATCTCGGCGAACACC
GCCCCCGCTTCGACGCTCTCCGGCGTGGTCCAGACCGCCACCGCGGCGCCGTCGTCCGCGACCCACACCT
TGCCGATGTCGAGCCCGACGCGCGTGAGGAAGAGTTCTTGCAGCTCGGTGACCCGCTCGATGTGGCGGTC
CGGGTCGACGGTGTGGCGCGTGGCGGGGTAGTCGGCGAACGCGGCGGCGAGGGTGCGTACGGCCCGGGGG
ACGTCGTCGCGGGTGGCGAGGCGCACCGTGGGCTTGTACTCGGTCATGGTGATAACTTCGTATAGGATAC
TTTATACGAAGTTATTTATTCTCGAATGGGGGACCCCGTCCCTAACCCACGGGGCCAGTGGCTATGGCAG
GGCCTGCCGCCCCGACGTTGGCTGCGAGCCCTGGGCCTTCACCCGAACTTGGGGGGTGGGGTGGGGAAAA
GGAAGAAACGCGGGCGTATTGGCCCCAATGGGGTCTCGGTGGGGTATCGACAGAGTGCCAGCCCTGGGAC
CGAACCCCGCGTTTATGAACAAACGACCCAACACCCGTGCGTTTTATTCTGTCTTTTTATTGCCGTCATA
GCGCGGGTTCCTTCCGGTATTGTCTCCTTCCGTGTTTATTAAGCTTGGCACTTTTCGGGGAAATGTGCGC
GGAACCCCTATTTGTTTATTTTTCTAAATACATTCAAATATGTATCCGCTCATGAGACAATAACCCTGAT
AAATGCTTCAATAATATTGAAAAAGGAAGAGTATGAGTATTCAACATTTCCGTGTCGCCCTTATTCCCTT
TTTTGCGGCATTTTGCCTTCCTGTTTTTGCTCACCCAGAAACGCTGGTGAAAGTAAAAGATGCTGAAGAT
CAGTTGGGTGCACGAGTGGGTTACATCGAACTGGATCTCAACAGCGGTAAGATCCTTGAGAGTTTTCGCC
CCGAAGAACGTTTTCCAATGATGAGCACTTTTAAAGTTCTGCTATGTGGCGCGGTATTATCCCGTATTGA
CGCCGGGCAAGAGCAACTCGGTCGCCGCATACACTATTCTCAGAATGACTTGGTTGAGTACTCACCAGTC
ACAGAAAAGCATCTTACGGATGGCATGACAGTAAGAGAATTATGCAGTGCTGCCATAACCATGAGTGATA
ACACTGCGGCCAACTTACTTCTGACAACGATCGGAGGACCGAAGGAGCTAACCGCTTTTTTGCACAACAT
GGGGGATCATGTAACTCGCCTTGATCGTTGGGAACCGGAGCTGAATGAAGCCATACCAAACGACGAGCGT
GACACCACGATGCCTGTAGCAATGGCAACAACGTTGCGCAAACTATTAACTGGCGAACTACTTACTCTAG
CTTCCCGGCAACAATTAATAGACTGGATGGAGGCGGATAAAGTTGCAGGACCACTTCTGCGCTCGGCCCT
TCCGGCTGGCTGGTTTATTGCTGATAAATCTGGAGCCGGTGAGCGTGGGTCTCGCGGTATCATTGCAGCA
CTGGGGCCAGATGGTAAGCCCTCCCGTATCGTAGTTATCTACACGACGGGGAGTCAGGCAACTATGGATG
AACGAAATAGACAGATCGCTGAGATAGGTGCCTCACTGATTAAGCATTGGTAACTGTCAGACCAAGTTTA
CTCATATATACTTTAGATTGATTTAAAACTTCATTTTTAATTTAAAAGGATCTAGGTGAAGATCCTTTTT
GATAATCTCATGACCAAAATCCCTTAACGTGAGTTTTCGTTCCACTGAGCGTCAGACCCCGTAGAAAAGA
TCAAAGGATCTTC
Features (pLannotate 1.2.2; 25 found; start..end, strand, type, name):
      1..589     +  rep_origin     ori: high-copy-number ColE1/pMB1/pBR322/pUC origin of replication
    772..864     +  CDS            lacI (fragment): lac repressor; lacI; The lac repressor binds to the lac operator to inhibit transcription in E. coli. This inhibition can be relieved by adding lactose or isopropyl-β-D-thiogalactopyranoside (IPTG).
    877..898     +  protein_bind   CAP binding site: CAP binding activates transcription in the presence of cAMP. E. coli catabolite activator protein
    913..943     +  promoter       lac promoter: promoter for the E. coli lac operon
    951..967     +  protein_bind   lac operator: The lac repressor binds to the lac operator to inhibit transcription in E. coli. This inhibition can be relieved by adding lactose or isopropyl-β-D-thiogalactopyranoside (IPTG). lac repressor encoded by lacI
   1012..1030    +  promoter       T3 promoter: promoter for bacteriophage T3 RNA polymerase
   1049..1170    -  polyA_signal   SV40 poly(A) signal: SV40 polyadenylation signal
   1183..1216    +  protein_bind   loxP: Cre-mediated recombination occurs in the 8-bp core sequence (GCATACAT). Cre recombinase
   1448..1503    -  polyA_signal   β-globin poly(A) signal: rabbit β-globin polyadenylation signal (Gil and Proudfoot, 1987)
   1574..1639    -  CDS            HBB (fragment): HBB_PONPY - Experimental evidence at transcript level: Swiss-Prot protein existence level 2. Involved in oxygen transport from the lung to the various peripheral tissues. From Pongo pygmaeus (Bornean orangutan).
   1645..2577    -  CDS            Rluc: luciferase from the anthozoan coelenterate Renilla reniformis (sea pansy)
   2664..2698    -  promoter       minimal CMV promoter (fragment): human cytomegalovirus (CMV) immediate early promoter
   2775..3078    +  enhancer       CMV enhancer: human cytomegalovirus immediate early enhancer
   3079..3282    +  promoter       CMV promoter: human cytomegalovirus (CMV) immediate early promoter
   3325..3350    +  CDS            13xMyc (fragment): 13 tandem Myc epitope tags
   3353..5001    +  CDS            luciferase (fragment): firefly luciferase; luc+; enhanced luc+ version of the luciferase gene
   5068..5189    +  polyA_signal   SV40 poly(A) signal: SV40 polyadenylation signal
   5285..5396    -  polyA_signal   bGH poly(A) signal: bovine growth hormone polyadenylation signal
   5423..5488    -  CDS            dmpM (fragment): DMPM_STRAD - Protein inferred from homology: Swiss-Prot protein existence level 3. From Streptomyces alboniger.
   5538..6137    -  CDS            PuroR: puromycin N-acetyltransferase; pac from Streptomyces alboniger; confers resistance to puromycin
   6142..6175    +  protein_bind   lox2272: Cre-mediated recombination occurs in the 8-bp core sequence (GGATACTT). lox2272 sites are compatible with each other, but incompatible with loxP or loxN sites (Lee and Saito, 1988). Cre recombinase
   6280..6296    +  polyA_signal   bGH poly(A) signal (fragment): bovine growth hormone polyadenylation signal
   6387..6435    -  polyA_signal   HSV TK poly(A) signal: herpes simplex virus thymidine kinase polyadenylation signal (Cole and Stacy, 1985)
   6508..6612    +  promoter       AmpR promoter: bla
   6613..7473    +  CDS            AmpR: β-lactamase; bla; confers resistance to ampicillin, carbenicillin, and related antibiotics
