[The description below was written by a language model from this plasmid's Addgene catalogue record and pLannotate feature annotations shown in this document.]
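Description:
LRTX_ctrl is a mammalian expression plasmid built on the pRD_RIPE backbone that serves as the negative control in a luminescent reporter system for nonsense-mediated mRNA decay (NMD). It is propagated in E. coli from a high-copy ColE1/pUC-type origin under ampicillin selection (AmpR, β-lactamase). The catalogue notes that this version carries no intron in the 5′UTR.

The payload is a divergent dual-luciferase arrangement. On one strand, a CMV enhancer and promoter drive firefly luciferase (the luc+ version), preceded by a short Myc epitope-like fragment and terminated by an SV40 poly(A) signal. The depositor notes that a remnant of linker sequence remains at the end of the firefly coding region. On the opposite strand, a minimal CMV promoter fragment lies upstream of Renilla luciferase, which is followed by a short β-globin (HBB) coding fragment and the rabbit β-globin poly(A) signal. The two reporters are therefore transcribed away from a shared central CMV regulatory region, and their signals can be measured from the same plasmid and compared as a ratio. The record does not state which luciferase is the test readout and which is the internal normaliser.

The whole reporter region, together with a reverse-oriented puromycin N-acetyltransferase gene and a bGH poly(A) signal, is flanked by a loxP site and a lox2272 site. These heterospecific sites do not recombine with each other, an arrangement typical of Cre-mediated cassette exchange into a matching genomic landing pad. No promoter for the puromycin gene is annotated, which would fit selection depending on correct integration, though the record does not say so. Remaining features such as the lac promoter/operator, the T3 promoter and additional poly(A) fragments are backbone remnants.
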