Addgene plasmid #214073: LRTX_ctrl
Purpose: Luminescent reporter system, NMD negative control. No intron in 5'UTR
Depositing lab: Sujatha Jagannathan. Depositing organization: University of Colorado Denver and Anschutz Medical Campus. Publication: A system of reporters for comparative investigation of EJC-independent and EJC-enhanced nonsense-mediated mRNA decay. Kolakada D, Campbell AE, Galvis LB, Li Z, Lore M, Jagannathan S. Nucleic Acids Res. 2024 Feb 20:gkae121. doi: 10.1093/nar/gkae121. PubMed 38375914.
Backbone
  Vector backbone: pRD_RIPE
  Vector type: Mammalian Expression
Growth in bacteria
  Bacterial resistance: Ampicillin, 100 μg/mL
  Growth temperature: 37°C
  Growth strain: DH5alpha
  Copy number: High Copy
Gene/Insert
  Gene/Insert name: Firefly luciferase
  Mutation: Remnant of linker sequence present at the end of firefly luciferase
Terms and licenses: Academic/Nonprofit Terms; Industry Terms: Not Available to Industry
Depositor comments: Please visit https://doi.org/10.1101/2023.11.14.567061 for bioRxiv preprint.
How to cite: LRTX_ctrl was a gift from Sujatha Jagannathan (Addgene plasmid # 214073 ; http://n2t.net/addgene:214073 ; RRID:Addgene_214073)
